Addgene plasmid #123369: TRAV2
Purpose: construction of TCR
Depositing lab: Catherine Wu. Depositing organization: Dana-Farber Cancer Institute. Publication: A cloning and expression system to probe T-cell receptor specificity and assess functional avidity to neoantigens. Hu Z, Anandappa AJ, Sun J, Kim J, Leet DE, Bozym DJ, Chen C, Williams L, Shukla SA, Zhang W, Tabbaa D, Steelman S, Olive O, Livak KJ, Kishi H, Muraguchi A, Guleria I, Stevens J, Lane WJ, Burkhardt UE, Fritsch EF, Neuberg D, Ott PA, Keskin DB, Hacohen N, Wu CJ. Blood. 2018 Nov 1;132(18):1911-1921. doi: 10.1182/blood-2018-04-843763. Epub 2018 Aug 27. PubMed 30150207.
Backbone
  Vector backbone: pUC57-kanamycin
  Vector type: Bacterial Expression
Growth in bacteria
  Bacterial resistance: Kanamycin, 50 μg/mL
  Growth temperature: 37°C
  Growth strain: DH5alpha
  Copy number: High Copy
Gene/Insert
  Gene/Insert name: TRAV2
  Species: H. sapiens (human)
  Mutation: WT
  Entrez Gene: TRAV2 (a.k.a. TCRAV11S1, TCRAV2S1)
  Cloning method: Unknown
Terms and licenses: Academic/Nonprofit Terms; Industry Terms: Not Available to Industry
Depositor comments: Cloning Method: Golden Gate.
How to cite: TRAV2 was a gift from Catherine Wu (Addgene plasmid # 123369 ; http://n2t.net/addgene:123369 ; RRID:Addgene_123369)
