[The description below was written by a language model from this plasmid's Addgene catalogue record and pLannotate feature annotations shown in this document.]
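Description:
TRAV2 is a small (about 3.5 kb) bacterial cloning plasmid built on the pUC57-kanamycin backbone. It serves as a modular part for assembling human T-cell receptor expression constructs. It replicates in E. coli from a high-copy ColE1/pUC-type origin and is selected with kanamycin through the aph(3')-Ia resistance gene. Remnants of the parental cloning vector surround the insert: a lacZα fragment, the lac promoter with its operator and CAP binding site, and short fragments of lacI, rop and the pBR322 bom region. Although the vector is catalogued as "bacterial expression", the lac promoter lies downstream of the insert and on the opposite strand. The plasmid therefore appears to act as a storage and donor vector, not as a means of producing protein in bacteria.

The catalogue names only the wild-type human TRAV2 gene segment as the insert, but the feature table shows a larger composite cassette on the forward strand. It contains a TCR beta-chain constant region (annotated as TRBC1), then an F2A ribosomal-skipping peptide from foot-and-mouth disease virus, then directly the TRAV2 alpha-chain variable segment. This layout suits a single open reading frame in which a beta chain and an alpha chain are translated from one transcript and separated at the 2A site. The plasmid would supply the middle portion, with the beta variable/CDR3 region upstream and the alpha CDR3/J and constant region downstream provided by other parts. The depositor notes Golden Gate as the cloning method, which suggests type IIS assembly, but no such sites are annotated and no eukaryotic promoter is present. The stated purpose is TCR construction, in a system for probing TCR specificity and functional avidity to neoantigens.
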