Features (pLannotate 1.2.2; 12 found; start..end, strand, type, name):
    137..236     +  misc_feature   bom (fragment): basis of mobility region from pBR322
    242..399     -  CDS            lacZα (fragment): LacZα fragment of β-galactosidase; lacZ fragment
    441..965     +  CDS            TRBC1: TRBC1_HUMAN - Experimental evidence at protein level: Swiss-Prot protein existence level 1. Constant region of T cell receptor (TR) beta chain (PubMed:24600447). Alpha-beta T cell receptors are antigen specific receptors which are essential to the immune response and are present on the cell surface of T lymphocytes. Recognize peptide-major histocompatibility (MH) (pMH) complexes that are displayed by antigen presenting cells (APC), a prerequisite for efficient T cell adaptive immunity against pathogens (PubMed:25493333). Binding of alpha-beta TR to pMH complex initiates TR-CD3 clustering on th
    990..1055    +  CDS            F2A: 2A peptide from foot-and-mouth disease virus polyprotein Eukaryotic ribosomes fail to insert a peptide bond between the Gly and Pro residues, yielding separate polypeptides.
   1056..1376    +  CDS            TRAV2: TVA2_HUMAN - Protein inferred from homology: Swiss-Prot protein existence level 3. V region of the variable domain of T cell receptor (TR) alpha chain that participates in the antigen recognition (PubMed:24600447). Alpha-beta T cell receptors are antigen specific receptors which are essential to the immune response and are present on the cell surface of T lymphocytes. Recognize peptide-major histocompatibility (MH) (pMH) complexes that are displayed by antigen presenting cells (APC), a prerequisite for efficient T cell adaptive immunity against pathogens (PubMed:25493333). Binding of alpha-bet
   1465..1481    -  protein_bind   lac operator: The lac repressor binds to the lac operator to inhibit transcription in E. coli. This inhibition can be relieved by adding lactose or isopropyl-β-D-thiogalactopyranoside (IPTG). lac repressor encoded by lacI
   1489..1519    -  promoter       lac promoter: promoter for the E. coli lac operon
   1534..1555    -  protein_bind   CAP binding site: CAP binding activates transcription in the presence of cAMP. E. coli catabolite activator protein
   1568..1660    -  CDS            lacI (fragment): lac repressor; lacI; The lac repressor binds to the lac operator to inhibit transcription in E. coli. This inhibition can be relieved by adding lactose or isopropyl-β-D-thiogalactopyranoside (IPTG).
   1843..2431    -  rep_origin     ori: high-copy-number ColE1/pMB1/pBR322/pUC origin of replication
   2609..3418    -  CDS            KanR: aminoglycoside phosphotransferase; aph(3')-Ia; confers resistance to kanamycin in bacteria or G418 (Geneticin®) in eukaryotes
   3525..35      +  CDS            rop (fragment) (across the origin): Rop protein, which maintains plasmids at low copy number; rop
>Addgene plasmid #123369 | TRAV2 | addgene full sequence | sequence record 243729 | Addgene NGS Result
TCGCGCGTTTCGGTGATGACGGTGAAAACCTCTGACACATGCAGCTCCCGGAGACGGTCACAGCTTGTCT
GTAAGCGGATGCCGGGAGCAGACAAGCCCGTCAGGGCGCGTCAGCGGGTGTTGGCGGGTGTCGGGGCTGG
CTTAACTATGCGGCATCAGAGCAGATTGTACTGAGAGTGCACCATATGCGGTGTGAAATACCGCACAGAT
GCGTAAGGAGAAAATACCGCATCAGGCGCCATTCGCCATTCAGGCTGCGCAACTGTTGGGAAGGGCGATC
GGTGCGGGCCTCTTCGCTATTACGCCAGCTGGCGAAAGGGGGATGTGCTGCAAGGCGATTAAGTTGGGTA
ACGCCAGGGTTTTCCCAGTCACGACGTTGTAAAACGACGGCCAGAGAATTCGAGCTCGGTACCTCGCGAA
TACATCTAGATGGTCTCTACCTGAACAAGGTGTTCCCACCCGAGGTCGCTGTGTTTGAGCCATCAGAAGC
AGAGATCTCCCACACCCAAAAGGCCACACTGGTGTGCCTGGCCACAGGCTTCTTCCCCGACCACGTGGAG
CTGAGCTGGTGGGTGAATGGGAAGGAGGTGCACAGTGGGGTCAGCACGGACCCGCAGCCCCTCAAGGAGC
AGCCCGCCCTCAATGACTCCAGATACTGCCTGAGCAGCCGCCTGAGGGTTTCGGCCACCTTCTGGCAGAA
CCCCCGCAACCACTTCCGCTGTCAAGTCCAGTTCTACGGGCTCTCGGAGAATGACGAGTGGACCCAGGAT
AGGGCCAAACCCGTCACCCAGATCGTCAGCGCCGAGGCCTGGGGTAGAGCAGACTGTGGCTTTACCTCGG
TGTCCTACCAGCAAGGGGTCCTGTCTGCCACCATCCTCTATGAGATCCTGCTAGGGAAGGCCACCCTGTA
TGCTGTGCTGGTCAGCGCCCTTGTGTTGATGGCCATGGTCAAGAGAAAGGATTTCAGGAGGAGGAGGAGC
GGCAGTGGAGTGAAACAGACTTTGAATTTTGACCTTCTCAAGTTGGCGGGAGACGTGGAGTCCAACCCAG
GGCCCATGGCTTTGCAGAGCACTCTGGGGGCGGTGTGGCTAGGGCTTCTCCTCAACTCTCTCTGGAAGGT
TGCAGAAAGCAAGGACCAAGTGTTTCAGCCTTCCACAGTGGCATCTTCAGAGGGAGCTGTGGTGGAAATC
TTCTGTAATCACTCTGTGTCCAATGCTTACAACTTCTTCTGGTACCTTCACTTCCCGGGATGTGCACCAA
GACTCCTTGTTAAAGGCTCAAAGCCTTCTCAGCAGGGACGATACAACATGACCTATGAACGGTTCTCTTC
ATCGCTGCTCATCCTCCAGGTGCGGGAGGCAGATGCTGCTGTTTACTGAGACCATCGGATCCCGGGCCCG
TCGACTGCAGAGGCCTGCATGCAAGCTTGGTGTAATCATGGTCATAGCTGTTTCCTGTGTGAAATTGTTA
TCCGCTCACAATTCCACACAACATACGAGCCGGAAGCATAAAGTGTAAAGCCTGGGGTGCCTAATGAGTG
AGCTAACTCACATTAATTGCGTTGCGCTCACTGCCCGCTTTCCAGTCGGGAAACCTGTCGTGCCAGCTGC
ATTAATGAATCGGCCAACGCGCGGGGAGAGGCGGTTTGCGTATTGGGCGCTCTTCCGCTTCCTCGCTCAC
TGACTCGCTGCGCTCGGTCGTTCGGCTGCGGCGAGCGGTATCAGCTCACTCAAAGGCGGTAATACGGTTA
TCCACAGAATCAGGGGATAACGCAGGAAAGAACATGTGAGCAAAAGGCCAGCAAAAGGCCAGGAACCGTA
AAAAGGCCGCGTTGCTGGCGTTTTTCCATAGGCTCCGCCCCCCTGACGAGCATCACAAAAATCGACGCTC
AAGTCAGAGGTGGCGAAACCCGACAGGACTATAAAGATACCAGGCGTTTCCCCCTGGAAGCTCCCTCGTG
CGCTCTCCTGTTCCGACCCTGCCGCTTACCGGATACCTGTCCGCCTTTCTCCCTTCGGGAAGCGTGGCGC
TTTCTCATAGCTCACGCTGTAGGTATCTCAGTTCGGTGTAGGTCGTTCGCTCCAAGCTGGGCTGTGTGCA
CGAACCCCCCGTTCAGCCCGACCGCTGCGCCTTATCCGGTAACTATCGTCTTGAGTCCAACCCGGTAAGA
CACGACTTATCGCCACTGGCAGCAGCCACTGGTAACAGGATTAGCAGAGCGAGGTATGTAGGCGGTGCTA
CAGAGTTCTTGAAGTGGTGGCCTAACTACGGCTACACTAGAAGAACAGTATTTGGTATCTGCGCTCTGCT
GAAGCCAGTTACCTTCGGAAAAAGAGTTGGTAGCTCTTGATCCGGCAAACAAACCACCGCTGGTAGCGGT
GGTTTTTTTGTTTGCAAGCAGCAGATTACGCGCAGAAAAAAAGGATCTCAAGAAGATCCTTTGATCTTTT
CTACGGGGTCTGACGCTCAGTGGAACGAAAACTCACGTTAAGGGATTTTGGTCATGAGATTATCAAAAAG
GATCTTCACCTAGATCCTTTTAAATTAAAAATGAAGTTTTAAATCAAGCCCAATCTGAATAATGTTACAA
CCAATTAACCAATTCTGATTAGAAAAACTCATCGAGCATCAAATGAAACTGCAATTTATTCATATCAGGA
TTATCAATACCATATTTTTGAAAAAGCCGTTTCTGTAATGAAGGAGAAAACTCACCGAGGCAGTTCCATA
GGATGGCAAGATCCTGGTATCGGTCTGCGATTCCGACTCGTCCAACATCAATACAACCTATTAATTTCCC
CTCGTCAAAAATAAGGTTATCAAGTGAGAAATCACCATGAGTGACGACTGAATCCGGTGAGAATGGCAAA
AGTTTATGCATTTCTTTCCAGACTTGTTCAACAGGCCAGCCATTACGCTCGTCATCAAAATCACTCGCAT
CAACCAAACCGTTATTCATTCGTGATTGCGCCTGAGCGAGACGAAATACGCGATCGCTGTTAAAAGGACA
ATTACAAACAGGAATCGAATGCAACCGGCGCAGGAACACTGCCAGCGCATCAACAATATTTTCACCTGAA
TCAGGATATTCTTCTAATACCTGGAATGCTGTTTTTCCGGGGATCGCAGTGGTGAGTAACCATGCATCAT
CAGGAGTACGGATAAAATGCTTGATGGTCGGAAGAGGCATAAATTCCGTCAGCCAGTTTAGTCTGACCAT
CTCATCTGTAACATCATTGGCAACGCTACCTTTGCCATGTTTCAGAAACAACTCTGGCGCATCGGGCTTC
CCATACAAGCGATAGATTGTCGCACCTGATTGCCCGACATTATCGCGAGCCCATTTATACCCATATAAAT
CAGCATCCATGTTGGAATTTAATCGCGGCCTCGACGTTTCCCGTTGAATATGGCTCATAACACCCCTTGT
ATTACTGTTTATGTAAGCAGACAGTTTTATTGTTCATGATGATATATTTTTATCTTGTGCAATGTAACAT
CAGAGATTTTGAGACACGGGCCAGAGCTGCA
